Addgene plasmid #112123: pOmpT
Purpose: Bacterial expression outer membrane protein T (OmpT), wild type
Depositing lab: Karen Fleming. Depositing organization: Johns Hopkins University and School of Medicine. Publication: Beta-barrel proteins that reside in the Escherichia coli outer membrane in vivo demonstrate varied folding behavior in vitro. Burgess NK, Dao TP, Stanley AM, Fleming KG. J Biol Chem. 2008 Sep 26;283(39):26748-58. doi: 10.1074/jbc.M802754200. Epub 2008 Jul 19. PubMed 18641391.
Backbone
  Vector backbone: pET11A
  Backbone size w/o insert (bp): 5636
  Total vector size (bp): 6530
  Vector type: Bacterial Expression
Growth in bacteria
  Bacterial resistance: Ampicillin, 100 μg/mL
  Growth temperature: 37°C
  Growth strain: DH5alpha
  Growth instructions: Expressed protein ends up in inclusion bodies
  Copy number: High Copy
Gene/Insert
  Gene/Insert name: OmpT (alt name: outer membrane protease T)
  Species: E. coli
  Insert size (bp): 894
  Mutation: N-terminal signal sequence not included and replaced with Methionine.
  GenBank ID: NC_000913.3
  Entrez Gene: ompT (a.k.a. b0565, ECK0557)
  Promoter: T7
  Cloning method: Restriction Enzyme; 5′ cloning site nde1 (not destroyed); 3′ cloning site bamh1 (not destroyed)
  Sequencing primers: 5′ GCTACATATGTCTACCGAGACTTTATCG or T7; 3′ GGCGGATCCTTAAAATGTGTACTTAAGACCAGCAG or T7 terminal
Terms and licenses: Academic/Nonprofit Terms; Industry Terms: Not Available to Industry
How to cite: pOmpT was a gift from Karen Fleming (Addgene plasmid # 112123 ; http://n2t.net/addgene:112123 ; RRID:Addgene_112123)
