[The description below was written by a language model from this plasmid's Addgene catalogue record and pLannotate feature annotations shown in this document.]
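Description:
pOmpT is a bacterial expression plasmid built on the pET11A backbone for producing wild-type outer membrane protease T (OmpT) from E. coli. It is propagated in E. coli through a ColE1/pMB1-type origin and selected with ampicillin via the β-lactamase gene and its native promoter. The catalogue lists it as high copy, although the feature table also shows the pBR322-derived rop gene and bom region, which are normally associated with reduced copy number and plasmid mobilisation respectively. Several tetracycline-resistance fragments and a partial tet promoter are annotated around the expression cassette. These are non-functional remnants of the pBR322 lineage rather than a usable marker.

The 894 bp insert was cloned between NdeI and BamHI sites, both retained. It encodes mature OmpT, with the N-terminal signal sequence removed and replaced by a single methionine. Transcription is driven by a T7 promoter followed directly by a lac operator, and translation uses the efficient phage T7 gene 10 ribosome binding site. A T7 terminator closes the unit. The plasmid carries its own lacI gene and promoter, so expression stays repressed until IPTG is added in a host that supplies T7 RNA polymerase. A short fragment annotated as a gene 10B-derived solubility tag lies downstream of the ompT reading frame. It appears to be backbone sequence, and the record describes no tag on the protein.

Without a signal peptide the protein is not exported to the outer membrane, and the record notes that it accumulates in inclusion bodies. This fits the associated work, which compares the in vitro folding behaviour of E. coli outer membrane β-barrel proteins. The sequenced record is 6,539 nt, slightly longer than the 6,530 bp catalogue size.
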