Features (pLannotate 1.2.2; 19 found; start..end, strand, type, name):
    104..208     +  promoter       AmpR promoter: bla
    209..1069    +  CDS            AmpR: β-lactamase; bla; confers resistance to ampicillin, carbenicillin, and related antibiotics
   1240..1828    +  rep_origin     ori: high-copy-number ColE1/pMB1/pBR322/pUC origin of replication
   2014..2153    -  misc_feature   bom: basis of mobility region from pBR322
   2255..2446    -  CDS            rop: Rop protein, which maintains plasmids at low copy number; rop
   2463..2843    +  CDS            YPB1_ECOLX: Protein predicted: Swiss-Prot protein existence level 4. From Escherichia coli.
   3085..3709    -  CDS            TcR (fragment): tetracycline efflux protein; tet; confers resistance to tetracycline
   3724..3745    -  protein_bind   CAP binding site: CAP binding activates transcription in the presence of cAMP. E. coli catabolite activator protein
   3758..4840    -  CDS            lacI: lac repressor; lacI; The lac repressor binds to the lac operator to inhibit transcription in E. coli. This inhibition can be relieved by adding lactose or isopropyl-β-D-thiogalactopyranoside (IPTG).
   4841..4918    -  promoter       lacI promoter: lacI
   4926..5205    -  CDS            TcR (fragment): tetracycline efflux protein; tet; confers resistance to tetracycline
   5227..5245    +  promoter       T7 promoter: promoter for bacteriophage T7 RNA polymerase
   5246..5270    +  protein_bind   lac operator: The lac repressor binds to the lac operator to inhibit transcription in E. coli. This inhibition can be relieved by adding lactose or isopropyl-β-D-thiogalactopyranoside (IPTG). lac repressor encoded by lacI
   5285..5307    +  RBS            RBS: efficient ribosome binding site from bacteriophage T7 gene 10 (Olins and Rangwala, 1989)
   5318..6208    +  CDS            ompT (fragment): OMPT_ECOLI - Experimental evidence at protein level: Swiss-Prot protein existence level 1. Protease that can cleave T7 RNA polymerase, ferric enterobactin receptor protein (FEP), antimicrobial peptide protamine and other proteins. This protease has a specificity for paired basic residues. From Escherichia coli (strain K12).
   6219..6268    +  CDS            SET1 (fragment): solubility-enhancement tag derived from T7 phage gene 10B
   6276..6323    +  terminator     T7 terminator: transcription terminator for bacteriophage T7 RNA polymerase
   6346..6450    -  CDS            TcR (fragment): tetracycline efflux protein; tet; confers resistance to tetracycline
   6507..6530    -  promoter       tet promoter (fragment): E. coli promoter for tetracycline efflux protein gene
>Addgene plasmid #112123 | pOmpT | addgene full sequence | sequence record 262705 | Addgene NGS Result
TTCTTGAAGACGAAAGGGCCTCGTGATACGCCTATTTTTATAGGTTAATGTCATGATAATAATGGTTTCT
TAGACGTCAGGTGGCACTTTTCGGGGAAATGTGCGCGGAACCCCTATTTGTTTATTTTTCTAAATACATT
CAAATATGTATCCGCTCATGAGACAATAACCCTGATAAATGCTTCAATAATATTGAAAAAGGAAGAGTAT
GAGTATTCAACATTTCCGTGTCGCCCTTATTCCCTTTTTTGCGGCATTTTGCCTTCCTGTTTTTGCTCAC
CCAGAAACGCTGGTGAAAGTAAAAGATGCTGAAGATCAGTTGGGTGCACGAGTGGGTTACATCGAACTGG
ATCTCAACAGCGGTAAGATCCTTGAGAGTTTTCGCCCCGAAGAACGTTTTCCAATGATGAGCACTTTTAA
AGTTCTGCTATGTGGCGCGGTATTATCCCGTGTTGACGCCGGGCAAGAGCAACTCGGTCGCCGCATGCAC
TATTCTCAGAATGACTTGGTTGAGTACTCACCAGTCACAGAAAAGCATCTTACGGATGGCATGACAGTAA
GAGAATTATGCAGTGCTGCCATAACCATGAGTGATAACACTGCGGCCAACTTACTTCTGACAACGATCGG
AGGACCGAAGGAGCTAACCGCTTTTTTGCACAACATGGGGGATCATGTAACTCGCCTTGATCGTTGGGAA
CCGGAGCTGAATGAAGCCATACCAAACGACGAGCGTGACACCACGATGCCTGCAGCAATGGCAACAACGT
TGCGCAAACTATTAACTGGCGAACTACTTACTCTAGCTTCCCGACAACAATTAATAGACTGGATGGAGGC
GGATAAAGTTGCAGGACCACTTCTGCGCTCGGCCCTTCCGGCTGGCTGGTTTATTGCTGATAAATCTGGA
GCCGGTGAGCGTGGGTCTCGCGGTATCATTGCAGCACTGGGGCCAGATGGTAAGCCCTCCCGTATCGTAG
TTATCTACACGACGGGGAGTCAGGCAACTATGGATGAACGAAATAGACAGATCGCTGAGATAGGTGCCTC
ACTGATTAAGCATTGGTAACTGTCAGACCAAGTTTACTCATATATACTTTAGATTGATTTAAAACTTCAT
TTTTAATTTAAAAGGATCTAGGTGAAGATCCTTTTTGATAATCTCATGACCAAAATCCCTTAACGTGAGT
TTTCGTTCCACTGAGCGTCAGACCCCGTAGAAAAGATCAAAGGATCTTCTTGAGATCCTTTTTTTCTGCG
CGTAATCTGCTGCTTGCAAACAAAAAAACCACCGCTACCAGCGGTGGTTTGTTTGCCGGATCAAGAGCTA
CCAACTCTTTTTCCGAAGGTAACTGGCTTCAGCAGAGCGCAGATACCAAATACTGTCCTTCTAGTGTAGC
CGTAGTTAGGCCACCACTTCAAGAACTCTGTAGCACCGCCTACATACCTCGCTCTGCTAATCCTGTTACC
AGTGGCTGCTGCCAGTGGCGATAAGTCGTGTCTTACCGGGTTGGACTCAAGACGATAGTTACCGGATAAG
GCGCAGCGGTCGGGCTGAACGGGGGGTTCGTGCACACAGCCCAGCTTGGAGCGAACGACCTACACCGAAC
TGAGATACCTACAGCGTGAGCTATGAGAAAGCGCCACGCTTCCCGAAGGGAGAAAGGCGGACAGGTATCC
GGTAAGCGGCAGGGTCGGAACAGGAGAGCGCACGAGGGAGCTTCCAGGGGGAAACGCCTGGTATCTTTAT
AGTCCTGTCGGGTTTCGCCACCTCTGACTTGAGCGTCGATTTTTGTGATGCTCGTCAGGGGGGCGGAGCC
TATGGAAAAACGCCAGCAACGCGGCCTTTTTACGGTTCCTGGCCTTTTGCTGGCCTTTTGCTCACATGTT
CTTTCCTGCGTTATCCCCTGATTCTGTGGATAACCGTATTACCGCCTTTGAGTGAGCTGATACCGCTCGC
CGCAGCCGAACGACCGAGCGCAGCGAGTCAGTGAGCGAGGAAGCGGAAGAGCGCCTGATGCGGTATTTTC
TCCTTACGCATCTGTGCGGTATTTCACACCGCAATGGTGCACTCTCAGTACAATCTGCTCTGATGCCGCA
TAGTTAAGCCAGTATACACTCCGCTATCGCTACGTGACTGGGTCATGGCTGCGCCCCGACACCCGCCAAC
ACCCGCTGACGCGCCCTGACGGGCTTGTCTGCTCCCGGCATCCGCTTACAGACAAGCTGTGACCGTCTCC
GGGAGCTGCATGTGTCAGAGGTTTTCACCGTCATCACCGAAACGCGCGAGGCAGCTGCGGTAAAGCTCAT
CAGCGTGGTCGTGAAGCGATTCACAGATGTCTGCCTGTTCATCCGCGTCCAGCTCGTTGAGTTTCTCCAG
AAGCGTTAATGTCTGGCTTCTGATAAAGCGGGCCATGTTAAGGGCGGTTTTTTCCTGTTTGGTCACTGAT
GCCTCCGTGTAAGGGGGATTTCTGTTCATGGGGGTAATGATACCGATGAAACGAGAGAGGATGCTCACGA
TACGGGTTACTGATGATGAACATGCCCGGTTACTGGAACGTTGTGAGGGTAAACAACTGGCGGTATGGAT
GCGGCGGGACCAGAGAAAAATCACTCAGGGTCAATGCCAGCGCTTCGTTAATACAGATGTAGGTGTTCCA
CAGGGTAGCCAGCAGCATCCTGCGATGCAGATCCGGAACATAATGGTGCAGGGCGCTGACTTCCGCGTTT
CCAGACTTTACGAAACACGGAAACCGAAGACCATTCATGTTGTTGCTCAGGTCGCAGACGTTTTGCAGCA
GCAGTCGCTTCACGTTCGCTCGCGTATCGGTGATTCATTCTGCTAACCAGTAAGGCAACCCCGCCAGCCT
AGCCGGGTCCTCAACGACAGGAGCACGATCATGCGCACCCGTGGCCAGGACCCAACGCTGCCCGAGATGC
GCCGCGTGCGGCTGCTGGAGATGGCGGACGCGATGGATATGTTCTGCCAAGGGTTGGTTTGCGCATTCAC
AGTTCTCCGCAAGAATTGATTGGCTCCAATTCTTGGAGTGGTGAATCCGTTAGCGAGGTGCCGCCGGCTT
CCATTCAGGTCGAGGTGGCCCGGCTCCATGCACCGCGACGCAACGCGGGGAGGCAGACAAGGTATAGGGC
GGCGCCTACAATCCATGCCAACCCGTTCCATGTGCTCGCCGAGGCGGCATAAATCGCCGTGACGATCAGC
GGTCCAATGATCGAAGTTAGGCTGGTAAGAGCCGCGAGCGATCCTTGAAGCTGTCCCTGATGGTCGTCAT
CTACCTGCCTGGACAGCATGGCCTGCAACGCGGGCATCCCGATGCCGCCGGAAGCGAGAAGAATCATAAT
GGGGAAGGCCATCCAGCCTCGCGTCGCGAACGCCAGCAAGACGTAGCCCAGCGCGTCGGCCGCCATGCCG
GCGATAATGGCCTGCTTCTCGCCGAAACGTTTGGTGGCGGGACCAGTGACGAAGGCTTGAGCGAGGGCGT
GCAAGATTCCGAATACCGCAAGCGACAGGCCGATCATCGTCGCGCTCCAGCGAAAGCGGTCCTCGCCGAA
AATGACCCAGAGCGCTGCCGGCACCTGTCCTACGAGTTGCATGATAAAGAAGACAGTCATAAGTGCGGCG
ACGATAGTCATGCCCCGCGCCCACCGGAAGGAGCTGACTGGGTTGAAGGCTCTCAAGGGCATCGGTCGAG
ATCCCGGTGCCTAATGAGTGAGCTAACTTACATTAATTGCGTTGCGCTCACTGCCCGCTTTCCAGTCGGG
AAACCTGTCGTGCCAGCTGCATTAATGAATCGGCCAACGCGCGGGGAGAGGCGGTTTGCGTATTGGGCGC
CAGGGTGGTTTTTCTTTTCACCAGTGAGACGGGCAACAGCTGATTGCCCTTCACCGCCTGGCCCTGAGAG
AGTTGCAGCAAGCGGTCCACGCTGGTTTGCCCCAGCAGGCGAAAATCCTGTTTGATGGTGGTTAACGGCG
GGATATAACATGAGCTGTCTTCGGTATCGTCGTATCCCACTACCGAGATATCCGCACCAACGCGCAGCCC
GGACTCGGTAATGGCGCGCATTGCGCCCAGCGCCATCTGATCGTTGGCAACCAGCATCGCAGTGGGAACG
ATGCCCTCATTCAGCATTTGCATGGTTTGTTGAAAACCGGACATGGCACTCCAGTCGCCTTCCCGTTCCG
CTATCGGCTGAATTTGATTGCGAGTGAGATATTTATGCCAGCCAGCCAGACGCAGACGCACCGAGACAGA
ACTTAATGGGCCCGCTAACAGCGCGATTTGCTGGTGACCCAATGCGACCAGATGCTCCACGCCCAGTCGC
GTACCGTCTTCATGGGAGAAAATAATACTGTTGATGGGTGTCTGGTCAGAGACATCAAGAAATAACGCCG
GAACATTAGTGCAGGCAGCTTCCACAGCAATGGCATCCTGGTCATCCAGCGGATAGTTAATGATCAGCCC
ACTGACGCGTTGCGCGAGAAGATTGTGCACCGCCGCTTTACAGGCTTCGACGCCGCTTCGTTCTACCATC
GACACCACCACGCTGGCACCCAGTTGATCGGCGCGAGATTTAATCGCCGCGACAATTTGCGACGGCGCGT
GCAGGGCCAGACTGGAGGTGGCAACGCCAATCAGCAACGACTGTTTGCCCGCCAGTTGTTGTGCCACGCG
GTTGGGAATGTAATTCAGCTCCGCCATCGCCGCTTCCACTTTTTCCCGCGTTTTCGCAGAAACGTGGCTG
GCCTGGTTCACCACGCGGGAAACGGTCTGATAAGAGACACCGGCATACTCTGCGACATCGTATAACGTTA
CTGGTTTCACATTCACCACCCTGAATTGACTCTCTTCCGGGCGCTATCATGCCATACCGCGAAAGGTTTT
GCGCCATTCGATGGTGTCCGGGATCTCGACGCTCTCCCTTATGCGACTCCTGCATTAGGAAGCAGCCCAG
TAGTAGGTTGAGGCCGTTGAGCACCGCCGCCGCAAGGAATGGTGCATGCAAGGAGATGGCGCCCAACAGT
CCCCCGGCCACGGGGCCTGCCACCATACCCACGCCGAAACAAGCGCTCATGAGCCCGAAGTGGCGAGCCC
GATCTTCCCCATCGGTGATGTCGGCGATATAGGCGCCAGCAACCGCACCTGTGGCGCCGGTGATGCCGGC
CACGATGCGTCCGGCGTAGAGGATCGAGATCTCGATCCCGCGAAATTAATACGACTCACTATAGGGGAAT
TGTGAGCGGATAACAATTCCCCTCTAGAAATAATTTTGTTTAACTTTAAGAAGGAGATATACATATGTCT
ACCGAGACTTTATCGTTTACTCCTGACAACATAAATGCGGACATTAGTCTTGGAACTCTGAGCGGAAAAA
CAAAAGAGCGTGTTTATCTAGCCGAAGAAGGAGGCCGAAAAGTCAGTCAACTCGACTGGAAATTCAATAA
CGCTGCAATTATTAAAGGTGCAATTAATTGGGATTTGATGCCCCAGATATCTATCGGGGCTGCTGGCTGG
ACAACTCTCGGCAGCCGAGGTGGCAATATGGTCGATCAGGACTGGATGGATTCCAGTAACCCCGGAACCT
GGACGGATGAAAGTAGACACCCTGATACACAACTCAATTATGCCAACGAATTTGATCTGAATATCAAAGG
CTGGCTCCTCAACGAACCCAATTACCGCCTGGGACTCATGGCCGGATATCAGGAAAGCCGTTATAGCTTT
ACAGCCAGAGGTGGTTCCTATATCTACAGTTCTGAGGAGGGATTCAGAGATGATATCGGCTCCTTCCCGA
ATGGAGAAAGAGCAATCGGCTACAAACAACGTTTTAAAATGCCCTACATTGGCTTGACTGGAAGTTATCG
TTATGAAGATTTTGAACTCGGTGGCACATTTAAATACAGCGGCTGGGTGGAATCATCTGATAACGATGAA
CACTATGACCCGGGAAAAAGAATCACTTATCGCAGTAAGGTCAAAGACCAAAATTACTATTCTGTTGCAG
TCAATGCAGGTTATTACGTCACACCTAACGCAAAAGTTTATGTTGAAGGCGCATGGAATCGGGTTACGAA
TAAAAAAGGTAATACTTCACTTTATGATCACAATAATAACACTTCAGACTACAGCAAAAATGGAGCAGGT
ATAGAAAACTATAACTTCATCACTACTGCTGGTCTTAAGTACACATTTTAAGGATCCGGCTGCTAACAAA
GCCCGAAAGGAAGCTGAGTTGGCTGCTGCCACCGCTGAGCAATAACTAGCATAACCCCTTGGGGCCTCTA
AACGGGTCTTTAGGGGTTTTTTGCTGAAAGGAGGAACTATATCCGGATATCCCGCAAGAGGCCCGGCAGT
ACCGGCATAACCAAGCCTATGCCTACAGCATCCAGGGTGACGGTGCCGAGGATGACGATGAGCGCATTGT
TAGATTTCATACACGGTGCCTGACTGCGTTAGCAATTTAACTGTGATAAACTACCGCATTAAAGCTAGCT
TATCGATGATAAGCTGTCAAACATGAGAA
